>Addgene plasmid #239211 | pLV[Exp]-Bsd-CMV>hCDK11B | addgene full sequence | sequence record 474444 | Addgene NGS Result
AATGTAGTCTTATGCAATACTCTTGTAGTCTTGCAACATGGTAACGATGAGTTAGCAACATGCCTTACAA
GGAGAGAAAAAGCACCGTGCATGCCGATTGGTGGAAGTAAGGTGGTACGATCGTGCCTTATTAGGAAGGC
AACAGACGGGTCTGACATGGATTGGACGAACCACTGAATTGCCGCATTGCAGAGATATTGTATTTAAGTG
CCTAGCTCGATACATAAACGGGTCTCTCTGGTTAGACCAGATCTGAGCCTGGGAGCTCTCTGGCTAACTA
GGGAACCCACTGCTTAAGCCTCAATAAAGCTTGCCTTGAGTGCTTCAAGTAGTGTGTGCCCGTCTGTTGT
GTGACTCTGGTAACTAGAGATCCCTCAGACCCTTTTAGTCAGTGTGGAAAATCTCTAGCAGTGGCGCCCG
AACAGGGACTTGAAAGCGAAAGGGAAACCAGAGGAGCTCTCTCGACGCAGGACTCGGCTTGCTGAAGCGC
GCACGGCAAGAGGCGAGGGGCGGCGACTGGTGAGTACGCCAAAAATTTTGACTAGCGGAGGCTAGAAGGA
GAGAGATGGGTGCGAGAGCGTCAGTATTAAGCGGGGGAGAATTAGATCGCGATGGGAAAAAATTCGGTTA
AGGCCAGGGGGAAAGAAAAAATATAAATTAAAACATATAGTATGGGCAAGCAGGGAGCTAGAACGATTCG
CAGTTAATCCTGGCCTGTTAGAAACATCAGAAGGCTGTAGACAAATACTGGGACAGCTACAACCATCCCT
TCAGACAGGATCAGAAGAACTTAGATCATTATATAATACAGTAGCAACCCTCTATTGTGTGCATCAAAGG
ATAGAGATAAAAGACACCAAGGAAGCTTTAGACAAGATAGAGGAAGAGCAAAACAAAAGTAAGACCACCG
CACAGCAAGCGGCCGCTGATCTTCAGACCTGGAGGAGGAGATATGAGGGACAATTGGAGAAGTGAATTAT
ATAAATATAAAGTAGTAAAAATTGAACCATTAGGAGTAGCACCCACCAAGGCAAAGAGAAGAGTGGTGCA
GAGAGAAAAAAGAGCAGTGGGAATAGGAGCTTTGTTCCTTGGGTTCTTGGGAGCAGCAGGAAGCACTATG
GGCGCAGCGTCAATGACGCTGACGGTACAGGCCAGACAATTATTGTCTGGTATAGTGCAGCAGCAGAACA
ATTTGCTGAGGGCTATTGAGGCGCAACAGCATCTGTTGCAACTCACAGTCTGGGGCATCAAGCAGCTCCA
GGCAAGAATCCTGGCTGTGGAAAGATACCTAAAGGATCAACAGCTCCTGGGGATTTGGGGTTGCTCTGGA
AAACTCATTTGCACCACTGCTGTGCCTTGGAATGCTAGTTGGAGTAATAAATCTCTGGAACAGATTTGGA
ATCACACGACCTGGATGGAGTGGGACAGAGAAATTAACAATTACACAAGCTTAATACACTCCTTAATTGA
AGAATCGCAAAACCAGCAAGAAAAGAATGAACAAGAATTATTGGAATTAGATAAATGGGCAAGTTTGTGG
AATTGGTTTAACATAACAAATTGGCTGTGGTATATAAAATTATTCATAATGATAGTAGGAGGCTTGGTAG
GTTTAAGAATAGTTTTTGCTGTACTTTCTATAGTGAATAGAGTTAGGCAGGGATATTCACCATTATCGTT
TCAGACCCACCTCCCAACCCCGAGGGGACCCGACAGGCCCGAAGGAATAGAAGAAGAAGGTGGAGAGAGA
GACAGAGACAGATCCATTCGATTAGTGAACGGATCTCGACGGTATCGCTAGCTTTTAAAAGAAAAGGGGG
GATTGGGGGGTACAGTGCAGGGGAAAGAATAGTAGACATAATAGCAACAGACATACAAACTAAAGAATTA
CAAAAACAAATTACAAAAATTCAAAATTTTACTAGTGATTATCGGATCAACTTTGTATAGAAAAGTTGTA
GTTATTAATAGTAATCAATTACGGGGTCATTAGTTCATAGCCCATATATGGAGTTCCGCGTTACATAACT
TACGGTAAATGGCCCGCCTGGCTGACCGCCCAACGACCCCCGCCCATTGACGTCAATAATGACGTATGTT
CCCATAGTAACGCCAATAGGGACTTTCCATTGACGTCAATGGGTGGAGTATTTACGGTAAACTGCCCACT
TGGCAGTACATCAAGTGTATCATATGCCAAGTACGCCCCCTATTGACGTCAATGACGGTAAATGGCCCGC
CTGGCATTATGCCCAGTACATGACCTTATGGGACTTTCCTACTTGGCAGTACATCTACGTATTAGTCATC
GCTATTACCATGGTGATGCGGTTTTGGCAGTACATCAATGGGCGTGGATAGCGGTTTGACTCACGGGGAT
TTCCAAGTCTCCACCCCATTGACGTCAATGGGAGTTTGTTTTGGCACCAAAATCAACGGGACTTTCCAAA
ATGTCGTAACAACTCCGCCCCATTGACGCAAATGGGCGGTAGGCGTGTACGGTGGGAGGTCTATATAAGC
AGAGCTGGTTTAGTGAACCGTCAGATCCAAGTTTGTACAAAAAAGCAGGCTGCCACCATGGGTGATGAAA
AGGACTCTTGGAAAGTGAAAACTTTAGATGAAATTCTTCAGGAAAAGAAACGAAGGAAGGAACAAGAGGA
GAAAGCAGAGATAAAACGCTTAAAAAATTCTGATGACCGGGATTCCAAGCGGGATTCCCTTGAGGAGGGG
GAGCTGAGAGATCACCGCATGGAGATCACAATAAGGAACTCCCCGTATAGAAGAGAAGACTCTATGGAAG
ACAGAGGAGAAGAAGATGATTCTTTGGCCATCAAACCACCCCAGCAAATGTCTCGGAAAGAAAAAGCTCA
TCACAGAAAAGATGAAAAGAGAAAAGAGAAACGTAGGCATCGTAGCCATTCAGCAGAAGGGGGGAAGCAT
GCTAGAGTGAAAGAAAAAGAAAGAGAGCACGAACGTCGGAAACGGCATCGAGAAGAACAGGATAAAGCTC
GCCGGGAATGGGAAAGACAGAAGAGAAGGGAGATGGCAAGGGAGCATTCCAGGAGAGAAAGGGACCGCTT
GGAGCAGTTAGAAAGGAAGCGGGAGCGGGAGCGCAAGATGCGGGAGCAGCAGAAGGAGCAGCGGGAGCAG
AAGGAGCGCGAGCGGCGGGCAGAGGAGCGGCGCAAGGAGCGGGAGGCCCGCAGGGAAGTGTCTGCACATC
ACCGAACGATGAGAGAGGACTACAGCGACAAAGTGAAAGCCAGCCACTGGAGTCGCAGCCCGCCTCGGCC
GCCGCGGGAGCGGTTCGAGTTGGGAGACGGCCGGAAGCCAGGTGAGGCCAGGCCGGCGCCTGCGCAGAAG
CCAGCACAGTTAAAAGAAGAGAAAATGGAAGAAAGGGACCTGCTGTCCGACTTACAGGACATCAGCGACA
GCGAGAGGAAGACCAGCTCGGCCGAGTCCTCGTCAGCGGAATCAGGCTCAGGTTCTGAGGAAGAAGAGGA
GGAGGAGGAAGAGGAGGAGGAGGAAGGGAGCACCAGTGAAGAATCAGAGGAGGAGGAGGAGGAAGAGGAA
GAGGAGGAGGAGGAGACCGGCAGCAACTCTGAGGAGGCATCAGAGCAGTCTGCCGAAGAAGTAAGTGAGG
AAGAAATGAGTGAAGATGAAGAACGAGAAAATGAAAACCACCTCTTGGTTGTTCCAGAGTCACGGTTCGA
CCGAGATTCCGGGGAGAGTGAAGAAGCAGAGGAAGAAGTGGGTGAGGGAACGCCGCAGAGCAGCGCCCTG
ACAGAGGGCGACTATGTGCCCGACTCCCCTGCCCTGTCGCCCATCGAGCTCAAGCAGGAGCTGCCCAAGT
ACCTGCCGGCCCTGCAGGGCTGCCGGAGCGTCGAGGAGTTCCAGTGCCTGAACAGGATCGAGGAGGGCAC
CTATGGAGTGGTCTACAGAGCAAAAGACAAGAAAACAGATGAAATTGTGGCTCTAAAGCGGCTGAAGATG
GAGAAGGAGAAGGAGGGCTTCCCGATCACGTCGCTGAGGGAGATCAACACCATCCTCAAGGCCCAGCATC
CCAACATCGTCACCGTTAGAGAGATTGTGGTGGGCAGCAACATGGACAAGATCTACATCGTGATGAACTA
TGTGGAGCACGACCTCAAGAGCCTGATGGAGACCATGAAACAGCCCTTCCTGCCAGGGGAGGTGAAGACC
CTGATGATCCAGCTGCTGCGTGGGGTGAAACACCTGCACGACAACTGGATCCTGCACCGTGACCTCAAGA
CGTCCAACCTGCTGCTGAGCCACGCCGGCATCCTCAAGGTGGGTGACTTCGGGCTGGCGCGGGAGTACGG
ATCCCCTCTGAAGGCCTACACCCCGGTCGTGGTGACCCTGTGGTACCGCGCCCCAGAGCTGCTGCTTGGT
GCCAAGGAATACTCCACGGCCGTGGACATGTGGTCAGTGGGTTGCATCTTCGGGGAGCTGCTGACTCAGA
AGCCTCTGTTCCCCGGGAAGTCAGAAATCGATCAGATCAACAAGGTGTTCAAGGATCTGGGGACCCCTAG
TGAGAAAATCTGGCCCGGCTACAGCGAGCTCCCAGCAGTCAAGAAGATGACCTTCAGCGAGCACCCCTAC
AACAACCTCCGCAAGCGCTTCGGGGCTCTGCTCTCAGACCAGGGCTTCGACCTCATGAACAAGTTCCTGA
CCTACTTCCCCGGGAGGAGGATCAGCGCTGAGGACGGCCTCAAGCATGAGTATTTCCGCGAGACCCCCCT
CCCCATCGACCCCTCCATGTTCCCCACGTGGCCCGCCAAGAGCGAGCAGCAGCGTGTGAAGCGGGGCACC
AGCCCGAGGCCCCCTGAGGGAGGCCTGGGCTACAGCCAGCTGGGTGACGACGACCTGAAGGAGACGGGCT
TCCACCTTACCACCACGAACCAGGGGGCCTCTGCCGCGGGCCCCGGCTTCAGCCTCAAGTTCTGAACCCA
GCTTTCTTGTACAAAGTGGTGATAATCGAATTCCGATAATCAACCTCTGGATTACAAAATTTGTGAAAGA
TTGACTGGTATTCTTAACTATGTTGCTCCTTTTACGCTATGTGGATACGCTGCTTTAATGCCTTTGTATC
ATGCTATTGCTTCCCGTATGGCTTTCATTTTCTCCTCCTTGTATAAATCCTGGTTGCTGTCTCTTTATGA
GGAGTTGTGGCCCGTTGTCAGGCAACGTGGCGTGGTGTGCACTGTGTTTGCTGACGCAACCCCCACTGGT
TGGGGCATTGCCACCACCTGTCAGCTCCTTTCCGGGACTTTCGCTTTCCCCCTCCCTATTGCCACGGCGG
AACTCATCGCCGCCTGCCTTGCCCGCTGCTGGACAGGGGCTCGGCTGTTGGGCACTGACAATTCCGTGGT
GTTGTCGGGGAAGCTGACGTCCTTTCCATGGCTGCTCGCCTGTGTTGCCACCTGGATTCTGCGCGGGACG
TCCTTCTGCTACGTCCCTTCGGCCCTCAATCCAGCGGACCTTCCTTCCCGCGGCCTGCTGCCGGCTCTGC
GGCCTCTTCCGCGTCTTCGCCTTCGCCCTCAGACGAGTCGGATCTCCCTTTGGGCCGCCTCCCCGCATCG
GGAATTCCCGCGGTTCGAATTCTACCGGGTAGGGGAGGCGCTTTTCCCAAGGCAGTCTGGAGCATGCGCT
TTAGCAGCCCCGCTGGGCACTTGGCGCTACACAAGTGGCCTCTGGCCTCGCACACATTCCACATCCACCG
GTAGGCGCCAACCGGCTCCGTTCTTTGGTGGCCCCTTCGCGCCACCTTCTACTCCTCCCCTAGTCAGGAA
GTTCCCCCCCGCCCCGCAGCTCGCGTCGTGCAGGACGTGACAAATGGAAGTAGCACGTCTCACTAGTCTC
GTGCAGATGGACAGCACCGCTGAGCAATGGAAGCGGGTAGGCCTTTGGGGCAGCGGCCAATAGCAGCTTT
GCTCCTTCGCTTTCTGGGCTCAGAGGCTGGGAAGGGGTGGGTCCGGGGGCGGGCTCAGGGGCGGGCTCAG
GGGCGGGGCGGGCGCCCGAAGGTCCTCCGGAGGCCCGGCATTCTGCACGCTTCAAAAGCGCACGTCTGCC
GCGCTGTTCTCCTCTTCCTCATCTCCGGGCCTTTCGACCTCACGTGTTGACAATTAATCATCGGCATAGT
ATATCGGCATAGTATAATACGACAAGGTGAGGAACTAAACCATGGCCAAGCCTTTGTCTCAAGAAGAATC
CACCCTCATTGAAAGAGCAACGGCTACAATCAACAGCATCCCCATCTCTGAAGACTACAGCGTCGCCAGC
GCAGCTCTCTCTAGCGACGGCCGCATCTTCACTGGTGTCAATGTATATCATTTTACTGGGGGACCTTGTG
CAGAACTCGTGGTGCTGGGCACTGCTGCTGCTGCGGCAGCTGGCAACCTGACTTGTATCGTCGCGATCGG
AAATGAGAACAGGGGCATCTTGAGCCCCTGCGGACGGTGCCGACAGGTGCTTCTCGATCTGCATCCTGGG
ATCAAAGCCATAGTGAAGGACAGTGATGGACAGCCGACGGCAGTTGGGATTCGTGAATTGCTGCCCTCTG
GTTATGTGTGGGAGGGCTAAGCACAATTCGAGCTCGGTACCTTTAAGACCAATGACTTACAAGGCAGCTG
TAGATCTTAGCCACTTTTTAAAAGAAAAGGGGGGACTGGAAGGGCTAATTCACTCCCAACGAAGACAAGA
TCTGCTTTTTGCTTGTACTGGGTCTCTCTGGTTAGACCAGATCTGAGCCTGGGAGCTCTCTGGCTAACTA
GGGAACCCACTGCTTAAGCCTCAATAAAGCTTGCCTTGAGTGCTTCAAGTAGTGTGTGCCCGTCTGTTGT
GTGACTCTGGTAACTAGAGATCCCTCAGACCCTTTTAGTCAGTGTGGAAAATCTCTAGCAGTAGTAGTTC
ATGTCATCTTATTATTCAGTATTTATAACTTGCAAAGAAATGAATATCAGAGAGTGAGAGGAACTTGTTT
ATTGCAGCTTATAATGGTTACAAATAAAGCAATAGCATCACAAATTTCACAAATAAAGCATTTTTTTCAC
TGCATTCTAGTTGTGGTTTGTCCAAACTCATCAATGTATCTTATCATGTCTGGCTCTAGCTATCCCGCCC
CTAACTCCGCCCATCCCGCCCCTAACTCCGCCCAGTTCCGCCCATTCTCCGCCCCATGGCTGACTAATTT
TTTTTATTTATGCAGAGGCCGAGGCCGCCTCGGCCTCTGAGCTATTCCAGAAGTAGTGAGGAGGCTTTTT
TGGAGGCCTAGGGACGTACCCAATTCGCCCTATAGTGAGTCGTATTACGCGCGCTCACTGGCCGTCGTTT
TACAACGTCGTGACTGGGAAAACCCTGGCGTTACCCAACTTAATCGCCTTGCAGCACATCCCCCTTTCGC
CAGCTGGCGTAATAGCGAAGAGGCCCGCACCGATCGCCCTTCCCAACAGTTGCGCAGCCTGAATGGCGAA
TGGG
[124 nt withheld, positions 7495-7618]
C
[91 nt withheld, positions 7620-7710]
A
[49 nt withheld, positions 7712-7760]
CCTTTGACGTTGGAGTCCACGTTCTTT
[37 nt withheld, positions 7788-7824]
ACCCTATCTCGGTCTATTCTTTTGATTTATAAGGGATTTTGCCGATTTCGGCCTATTGGTTAAAAAATGA
GCTGATTTAACAAAAATTTAACGCGAATTTTAACAAAATATTAACGCTTACAATTTAGGTGGCACTTTTC
GGGGAAATGTGCGCGGAACCCCTATTTGTTTATTTTTCTAAATACATTCAAATATGTATCCGCTCATGAG
ACAATAACCCTGATAAATGCTTCAATAATATTGAAAAAGGAAGAGTATGAGTATTCAACATTTCCGTGTC
GCCCTTATTCCCTTTTTTGCGGCATTTTGCCTTCCTGTTTTTGCTCACCCAGAAACGCTGGTGAAAGTAA
AAGATGCTGAAGATCAGTTGGGTGCACGAGTGGGTTACATCGAACTGGATCTCAACAGCGGTAAGATCCT
TGAGAGTTTTCGCCCCGAAGAACGTTTTCCAATGATGAGCACTTTTAAAGTTCTGCTATGTGGCGCGGTA
TTATCCCGTATTGACGCCGGGCAAGAGCAACTCGGTCGCCGCATACACTATTCTCAGAATGACTTGGTTG
AGTACTCACCAGTCACAGAAAAGCATCTTACGGATGGCATGACAGTAAGAGAATTATGCAGTGCTGCCAT
AACCATGAGTGATAACACTGCGGCCAACTTACTTCTGACAACGATCGGAGGACCGAAGGAGCTAACCGCT
TTTTTGCACAACATGGGGGATCATGTAACTCGCCTTGATCGTTGGGAACCGGAGCTGAATGAAGCCATAC
CAAACGACGAGCGTGACACCACGATGCCTGTAGCAATGGCAACAACGTTGCGCAAACTATTAACTGGCGA
ACTACTTACTCTAGCTTCCCGGCAACAATTAATAGACTGGATGGAGGCGGATAAAGTTGCAGGACCACTT
CTGCGCTCGGCCCTTCCGGCTGGCTGGTTTATTGCTGATAAATCTGGAGCCGGTGAGCGTGGGTCTCGCG
GTATCATTGCAGCACTGGGGCCAGATGGTAAGCCCTCCCGTATCGTAGTTATCTACACGACGGGGAGTCA
GGCAACTATGGATGAACGAAATAGACAGATCGCTGAGATAGGTGCCTCACTGATTAAGCATTGGTAACTG
TCAGACCAAGTTTACTCATATATACTTTAGATTGATTTAAAACTTCATTTTTAATTTAAAAGGATCTAGG
TGAAGATCCTTTTTGATAATCTCATGACCAAAATCCCTTAACGTGAGTTTTCGTTCCACTGAGCGTCAGA
CCCCGTAGAAAAGATCAAAGGATCTTCTTGAGATCCTTTTTTTCTGCGCGTAATCTGCTGCTTGCAAACA
AAAAAACCACCGCTACCAGCGGTGGTTTGTTTGCCGGATCAAGAGCTACCAACTCTTTTTCCGAAGGTAA
CTGGCTTCAGCAGAGCGCAGATACCAAATACTGTTCTTCTAGTGTAGCCGTAGTTAGGCCACCACTTCAA
GAACTCTGTAGCACCGCCTACATACCTCGCTCTGCTAATCCTGTTACCAGTGGCTGCTGCCAGTGGCGAT
AAGTCGTGTCTTACCGGGTTGGACTCAAGACGATAGTTACCGGATAAGGCGCAGCGGTCGGGCTGAACGG
GGGGTTCGTGCACACAGCCCAGCTTGGAGCGAACGACCTACACCGAACTGAGATACCTACAGCGTGAGCT
ATGAGAAAGCGCCACGCTTCCCGAAGAGAGAAAGGCGGACAGGTATCCGGTAAGCGGCAGGGTCGGAACA
GGAGAGCGCACGAGGGAGCTTCCAGGGGGAAACGCCTGGTATCTTTATAGTCCTGTCGGGTTTCGCCACC
TCTGACTTGAGCGTCGATTTTTGTGATGCTCGTCAGGGGGGCGGAGCCTATGGAAAAACGCCAGCAACGC
GGCCTTTTTACGGTTCCTGGCCTTTTGCTGGCCTTTTGCTCACATGTTCTTTCCTGCGTTATCCCCTGAT
TCTGTGGATAACCGTATTACCGCCTTTGAGTGAGCTGATACCGCTCGCCGCAGCCGAACGACCGAGCGCA
GCGAGTCAGTGAGCGAGGAAGCGGAAGAGCGCCCAATACGCAAACCGCCTCTCCCCGCGCGTTGGCCGAT
TCATTAATGCAGCTGGCACGACAGGTTTCCCGACTGGAAAGCGGGCAGTGAGCGCAACGCAATTAATGTG
AGTTAGCTCACTCATTAGGCACCCCAGGCTTTACACTTTATGCTTCCGGCTCGTATGTTGTGTGGAATTG
TGAGCGGATAACAATTTCACACAGGAAACAGCTATGACCATGATTACGCCAAGCGCGCAATTAACCCTCA
CTAAAGGGAACAAAAGCTGGAGCTGCAAGCTT
Features (pLannotate 1.2.2; 32 found; start..end, strand, type, name):
      3..229     +  promoter       RSV promoter: Rous sarcoma virus enhancer/promoter
    230..410     +  LTR            5' LTR (truncated): truncated 5' long terminal repeat (LTR) from HIV-1
    457..582     +  misc_feature   HIV-1 Ψ: packaging signal of human immunodeficiency virus type 1
    566..929     +  CDS            HIV-1 gag (fragment): gag protein from human immunodeficiency virus 1; gag
   1075..1308    +  misc_feature   RRE: The Rev response element (RRE) of HIV-1 allows for Rev-dependent mRNA export from the nucleus to the cytoplasm.
   1685..1785    +  CDS            Rev (fragment): human immunodeficiency virus 1 (HIV-1) Rev protein; rev; enhances nuclear export of unspliced and incompletely spliced viral mRNAs
   1803..1920    +  misc_feature   cPPT/CTS: central polypurine tract and central termination sequence of HIV-1
   1938..1958    +  protein_bind   attB4: mutant version of attB; core recombination site for the Gateway® BP reaction BP Clonase™
   2019..2322    +  enhancer       CMV enhancer: human cytomegalovirus immediate early enhancer
   2323..2526    +  promoter       CMV promoter: human cytomegalovirus (CMV) immediate early promoter
   2548..2568    +  protein_bind   attB1: mutant version of attB; core recombination site for the Gateway® BP reaction BP Clonase™
   2578..4962    +  CDS            CDK11B: CD11B_HUMAN - Also known as CDC2L1, CDK11, PITSLREA, PK58. Experimental evidence at protein level: Swiss-Prot protein existence level 1. Plays multiple roles in cell cycle progression, cytokinesis and apoptosis. Involved in pre-mRNA splicing in a kinase activity- dependent manner. Isoform 7 may act as a negative regulator of normal cell cycle progression. From Homo sapiens (Human).
   4966..4990    -  protein_bind   attB2: mutant version of attB; recombination site for the Gateway® BP reaction BP Clonase™
   5008..5596    +  misc_feature   WPRE: woodchuck hepatitis virus posttranscriptional regulatory element
   5627..6126    +  promoter       PGK promoter: mouse phosphoglycerate kinase 1 promoter
   6136..6183    +  promoter       EM7 promoter: synthetic bacterial promoter&nbsp
   6202..6600    +  CDS            BSD: blasticidin S deaminase; Aspergillus terreus BSD; confers resistance to blasticidin
   6617..6685    +  CDS            nef (fragment): NEF_HV1Z2 - Experimental evidence at protein level: Swiss-Prot protein existence level 1. Extracellular Nef protein targets CD4(+) T-lymphocytes for apoptosis by interacting with CXCR4 surface receptors. From Human immunodeficiency virus type 1 group M subtype D (isolate Z2/CDC-Z34) (HIV-1).
   6687..6920    +  LTR            3' LTR (ΔU3): self-inactivating 3' long terminal repeat (LTR) from HIV-1
   6992..7113    +  polyA_signal   SV40 poly(A) signal: SV40 polyadenylation signal
   7153..7288    +  rep_origin     SV40 ori: SV40 origin of replication
   7309..7327    -  promoter       T7 promoter: promoter for bacteriophage T7 RNA polymerase
   7335..7490    +  CDS            lacZα (fragment): LacZα fragment of β-galactosidase; lacZ fragment
   7495..7923    +  rep_origin     f1 ori (sequence partly withheld): f1 bacteriophage origin of replication; arrow indicates direction of (+) strand synthesis
   7976..8080    +  promoter       AmpR promoter: bla
   8081..8941    +  CDS            AmpR: β-lactamase; bla; confers resistance to ampicillin, carbenicillin, and related antibiotics
   9112..9700    +  rep_origin     ori: high-copy-number ColE1/pMB1/pBR322/pUC origin of replication
   9883..9975    +  CDS            lacI (fragment): lac repressor; lacI; The lac repressor binds to the lac operator to inhibit transcription in E. coli. This inhibition can be relieved by adding lactose or isopropyl-β-D-thiogalactopyranoside (IPTG).
   9988..10009   +  protein_bind   CAP binding site: CAP binding activates transcription in the presence of cAMP. E. coli catabolite activator protein
  10024..10054   +  promoter       lac promoter: promoter for the E. coli lac operon
  10062..10078   +  protein_bind   lac operator: The lac repressor binds to the lac operator to inhibit transcription in E. coli. This inhibition can be relieved by adding lactose or isopropyl-β-D-thiogalactopyranoside (IPTG). lac repressor encoded by lacI
  10123..10141   +  promoter       T3 promoter: promoter for bacteriophage T3 RNA polymerase
