[The description below was written by a language model from this plasmid's Addgene catalogue record and pLannotate feature annotations shown in this document.]
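Description:
pLV[Exp]-Bsd-CMV>hCDK11B is a third-generation-style, self-inactivating HIV-1 lentiviral transfer plasmid of about 10.2 kb for expressing human cyclin-dependent kinase 11B (CDK11B) in mammalian cells. It is propagated in E. coli through a high-copy ColE1/pUC-type origin with ampicillin selection (β-lactamase). The backbone also carries an f1 origin, an SV40 origin and poly(A) signal, and remnants of lac and T7/T3 cloning sequences. Viral genomic RNA is driven by an RSV promoter fused to a truncated 5' LTR, which makes transcription in packaging cells Tat-independent. It contains the Ψ packaging signal with a partial gag fragment, the Rev response element for Rev-dependent nuclear export, and the cPPT/CTS, which aids nuclear import of the reverse-transcribed genome. The ΔU3 3' LTR inactivates the LTR promoter after integration, so expression depends on the internal promoters.

The payload is the CDK11B coding sequence (roughly 2.4 kb, consistent with a long isoform, although the record does not name the isoform) under the CMV immediate-early enhancer and promoter. The promoter and open reading frame are flanked by attB4, attB1 and attB2 sites, indicating multisite Gateway-type assembly. No epitope tag or fluorescent reporter is annotated. A WPRE follows the insert to enhance transcript stability and expression. Downstream, a separate cassette uses the mouse PGK promoter, together with the bacterial EM7 promoter, to express blasticidin S deaminase, allowing blasticidin selection of transduced cells. The construct is suited to producing lentivirus for stable CDK11B overexpression or rescue experiments. It was deposited with a study of CDK11 inhibition in cancers carrying 1p36 deletions.
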