Addgene plasmid #239211: pLV[Exp]-Bsd-CMV>hCDK11B
Purpose: Expresses CDK11B in mammalian cell lines
Depositing lab: Jason Sheltzer. Depositing organization: Yale University. Publication: On-target toxicity limits the efficacy of CDK11 inhibition against cancers with 1p36 deletions. Julian LA, Crozier L, Lukow D, Mishra S, Swamy A, Hagenson RA, Sennhenn P, Sausville EL, Mendelson B, Chuaqui C, Qiao L, Vasudevan A, Lin K-T, Bhatia S, Bertomeu T, Chatr-aryamontri A, Zhang L, Rees MG, Ronan MM, Roth JA, Nottoli T, Bai S, Lakshmipathi J, Muthusamy V, Van Vranken JG, Gygi SP, Thompson SL, Smith JC, Anderson K, Shah S, Bindra RS, Akerman M, Spector DL, Krainer AR, Sheltzer JM. bioRxiv 2025.08.03.668359; doi: https://doi.org/10.1101/2025.08.03.668359.
Backbone
  Vector backbone: pLV[Exp]-Bsd-CMV
  Vector type: Mammalian Expression, Lentiviral
  Selectable markers: Blasticidin
Growth in bacteria
  Bacterial resistance: Ampicillin, 100 μg/mL
  Growth temperature: 37°C
  Growth strain: NEB Stable
  Copy number: Unknown
Gene/Insert
  Gene/Insert name: cyclin dependent kinase 11B (alt name: CDK11B)
  Species: H. sapiens (human)
  Entrez Gene: CDK11B (a.k.a. CDC2L1, CDK11, CDK11-p110, CDK11-p46, CDK11-p58, CLK-1, PITSLREA, PK58, p58, p58CDC2L1, p58CLK-1)
Terms and licenses: Academic/Nonprofit Terms; Industry Terms: Not Available to Industry
Depositor comments: Please visit https://doi.org/10.1101/2025.08.03.668359 for bioRxiv preprint.
How to cite: pLV[Exp]-Bsd-CMV>hCDK11B was a gift from Jason Sheltzer (Addgene plasmid # 239211 ; http://n2t.net/addgene:239211 ; RRID:Addgene_239211)
